>Addgene plasmid #184931 | pTubulin-mTagBFP2 | addgene full sequence | sequence record 368011 | Addgene NGS Result
TTGGAGGTCGCTGAGTAGTGCGCGAGCAAAATTTAAGCTACAACAAGGCAAGGCTTGACCGACAATTGCA
TGAAGAATCTGCTTAGGGTTAGGCGTTTTGCGCTGCTTCGCGATGTACGGGCCAGATATACGCGTTGACA
TTGATTATTGACTAGTTATTAATAGTAATCAATTACGGGGTCATTAGTTCATAGCCCATATATGGAGTTC
CGCGTTACATAACTTACGGTAAATGGCCCGCCTGGCTGACCGCCCAACGACCCCCGCCCATTGACGTCAA
TAATGACGTATGTTCCCATAGTAACGCCAATAGGGACTTTCCATTGACGTCAATGGGTGGAGTATTTACG
GTAAACTGCCCACTTGGCAGTACATCAAGTGTATCATATGCCAAGTACGCCCCCTATTGACGTCAATGAC
GGTAAATGGCCCGCCTGGCATTATGCCCAGTACATGACCTTATGGGACTTTCCTACTTGGCAGTACATCT
ACGTATTAGTCATCGCTATTACCATGGTGATGCGGTTTTGGCAGTACATCAATGGGCGTGGATAGCGGTT
TGACTCACGGGGATTTCCAAGTCTCCACCCCATTGACGTCAATGGGAGTTTGTTTTGGCACCAAAATCAA
CGGGACTTTCCAAAATGTCGTAACAACTCCGCCCCATTGACGCAAATGGGCGGTAGGCGTGTACGGTGGG
AGGTCTATATAAGCAGAGCTCTCTGGCTAACTAGAGAACCCACTGCTTACTGGCTTATCGAAATTAATAC
GACTCACTATAGGGAGACCCAAGCTTGGTACCGCCACCATGAGCGAGCTGATTAAGGAGAACATGCACAT
GAAGCTGTACATGGAGGGCACCGTGGACAACCATCACTTCAAGTGCACATCCGAGGGCGAAGGCAAGCCC
TACGAGGGCACCCAGACCATGAGAATCAAGGTGGTCGAGGGCGGCCCTCTCCCCTTCGCCTTCGACATCC
TGGCTACTAGCTTCCTCTACGGCAGCAAGACCTTCATCAACCACACCCAGGGCATCCCCGACTTCTTCAA
GCAGTCCTTCCCTGAGGGCTTCACATGGGAGAGAGTCACCACATACGAAGACGGGGGCGTGCTGACCGCT
ACCCAGGACACCAGCCTCCAGGACGGCTGCCTCATCTACAACGTCAAGATCAGAGGGGTGAACTTCACAT
CCAACGGCCCTGTGATGCAGAAGAAAACACTCGGCTGGGAGGCCTTCACCGAGACGCTGTACCCCGCTGA
CGGCGGCCTGGAAGGCAGAAACGACATGGCCCTGAAGCTCGTGGGCGGGAGCCATCTGATCGCAAACGCC
AAGACCACATATAGATCCAAGAAACCCGCTAAGAACCTCAAGATGCCTGGCGTCTACTATGTGGACTACA
GACTGGAAAGAATCAAGGAGGCCAACAACGAGACCTACGTCGAGCAGCACGAGGTGGCAGTGGCCAGATA
CTGCGACCTCCCTAGCAAACTGGGGCACAAGCTTAATGGAGGTGGTGGATCAGGAGGAGGTGGTTCTGGA
GGTGGTGGATCAGGAGGAAGATCTCGAGTGCGTGAGTGCATCTCCATCCACGTTGGCCAGGCTGGTGTCC
AGATTGGCAATGCCTGCTGGGAGCTCTACTGCCTGGAACACGGCATCCAGCCCGATGGCCAGATGCCAAG
TGACAAGACCATTGGGGGAGGAGATGACTCCTTCAACACCTTCTTCAGTGAGACGGGCGCTGGCAAGCAC
GTGCCCCGGGCTGTGTTTGTAGACTTGGAACCCACAGTCATTGATGAAGTTCGCACTGGCACCTACCGCC
AGCTCTTCCACCCTGAGCAGCTCATCACAGGCAAGGAAGATGCTGCCAATAACTATGCCCGAGGGCACTA
CACCATTGGCAAGGAGATCATTGACCTTGTGTTGGACCGAATTCGCAAGCTGGCTGACCAGTGCACCGGT
CTTCAGGGCTTCTTGGTTTTCCACAGCTTTGGTGGGGGAACTGGTTCTGGGTTCACCTCCCTGCTCATGG
AACGTCTCTCAGTTGATTATGGCAAGAAGTCCAAGCTGGAGTTCTCCATTTACCCAGCACCCCAGGTTTC
CACAGCTGTAGTTGAGCCCTACAACTCCATCCTCACCACCCACACCACCCTGGAGCACTCTGATTGTGCC
TTCATGGTAGACAATGAGGCCATCTATGACATCTGTCGTAGAAACCTCGATATCGAGCGCCCAACCTACA
CTAACCTTAACCGCCTTATTAGCCAGATTGTGTCCTCCATCACTGCTTCCCTGAGATTTGATGGAGCCCT
GAATGTTGACCTGACAGAATTCCAGACCAACCTGGTGCCCTACCCCCGCATCCACTTCCCTCTGGCCACA
TATGCCCCTGTCATCTCTGCTGAGAAAGCCTACCATGAACAGCTTTCTGTAGCAGAGATCACCAATGCTT
GCTTTGAGCCAGCCAACCAGATGGTGAAATGTGACCCTCGCCATGGTAAATACATGGCTTGCTGCCTGTT
GTACCGTGGTGACGTGGTTCCCAAAGATGTCAATGCTGCCATTGCCACCATCAAAACCAAGCGCAGCATC
CAGTTTGTGGATTGGTGCCCCACTGGCTTCAAGGTTGGCATCAACTACCAGCCTCCCACTGTGGTGCCTG
GTGGAGACCTGGCCAAGGTACAGAGAGCTGTGTGCATGCTGAGCAACACCACAGCCATTGCTGAGGCCTG
GGCTCGCCTGGACCACAAGTTTGACCTGATGTATGCCAAGCGTGCCTTTGTTCACTGGTACGTGGGTGAG
GGGATGGAGGAAGGCGAGTTTTCAGAGGCCCGTGAAGATATGGCTGCCCTTGAGAAGGATTATGAGGAGG
TTGGTGTGGATTCTGTTGAAGGAGAGGGTGAGGAAGAAGGAGAGGAATACTAAGGATCCACCGGATCTAG
AGGGCCCTATTCTATAGTGTCACCTAAATGCTAGAGCTCGCTGATCAGCCTCGACTGTGCCTTCTAGTTG
CCAGCCATCTGTTGTTTGCCCCTCCCCCGTGCCTTCCTTGACCCTGGAAGGTGCCACTCCCACTGTCCTT
TCCTAATAAAATGAGGAAATTGCATCGCATTGTCTGAGTAGGTGTCATTCTATTCTGGGGGGTGGGGTGG
GGCAGGACAGCAAGGGGGAGGATTGGGAAGACAATAGCAGGCATGCTGGGGATGCGGTGGGCTCTATGGC
TTCTGAGGCGGAAAGAACCAGCTGGGGCTCTAGGGGGTATCCCC
[124 nt withheld, positions 3265-3388]
C
[91 nt withheld, positions 3390-3480]
A
[49 nt withheld, positions 3482-3530]
CCTTTGACGTTGGAGTCCACGTTCTTT
[37 nt withheld, positions 3558-3594]
ACCCTATCTCGGTCTATTCTTTTGATTTATAAGGGATTTTGCCGATTTCGGCCTATTGGTTAAAAAATGA
GCTGATTTAACAAAAATTTAACGCGAATTAATTCTGTGGAATGTGTGTCAGTTAGGGTGTGGAAAGTCCC
CAGGCTCCCCAGCAGGCAGAAGTATGCAAAGCATGCATCTCAATTAGTCAGCAACCAGGTGTGGAAAGTC
CCCAGGCTCCCCAGCAGGCAGAAGTATGCAAAGCATGCATCTCAATTAGTCAGCAACCATAGTCCCGCCC
CTAACTCCGCCCATCCCGCCCCTAACTCCGCCCAGTTCCGCCCATTCTCCGCCCCATGGCTGACTAATTT
TTTTTATTTATGCAGAGGCCGAGGCCGCCTCTGCCTCTGAGCTATTCCAGAAGTAGTGAGGAGGCTTTTT
TGGAGGCCTAGGCTTTTGCAAAAAGCTCCCGGGAGCTTGTATATCCATTTTCGGATCTGATCAAGAGACA
GGATGAGGATCGTTTCGCATGATTGAACAAGATGGATTGCACGCAGGTTCTCCGGCCGCTTGGGTGGAGA
GGCTATTCGGCTATGACTGGGCACAACAGACAATCGGCTGCTCTGATGCCGCCGTGTTCCGGCTGTCAGC
GCAGGGGCGCCCGGTTCTTTTTGTCAAGACCGACCTGTCCGGTGCCCTGAATGAACTGCAGGACGAGGCA
GCGCGGCTATCGTGGCTGGCCACGACGGGCGTTCCTTGCGCAGCTGTGCTCGACGTTGTCACTGAAGCGG
GAAGGGACTGGCTGCTATTGGGCGAAGTGCCGGGGCAGGATCTCCTGTCATCTCACCTTGCTCCTGCCGA
GAAAGTATCCATCATGGCTGATGCAATGCGGCGGCTGCATACGCTTGATCCGGCTACCTGCCCATTCGAC
CACCAAGCGAAACATCGCATCGAGCGAGCACGTACTCGGATGGAAGCCGGTCTTGTCGATCAGGATGATC
TGGACGAAGAGCATCAGGGGCTCGCGCCAGCCGAACTGTTCGCCAGGCTCAAGGCGCGCATGCCCGACGG
CGAGGATCTCGTCGTGACCCATGGCGATGCCTGCTTGCCGAATATCATGGTGGAAAATGGCCGCTTTTCT
GGATTCATCGACTGTGGCCGGCTGGGTGTGGCGGACCGCTATCAGGACATAGCGTTGGCTACCCGTGATA
TTGCTGAAGAGCTTGGCGGCGAATGGGCTGACCGCTTCCTCGTGCTTTACGGTATCGCCGCTCCCGATTC
GCAGCGCATCGCCTTCTATCGCCTTCTTGACGAGTTCTTCTGAGCGGGACTCTGGGGTTCGAAATGACCG
ACCAAGCGACGCCCAACCTGCCATCACGAGATTTCGATTCCACCGCCGCCTTCTATGAAAGGTTGGGCTT
CGGAATCGTTTTCCGGGACGCCGGCTGGATGATCCTCCAGCGCGGGGATCTCATGCTGGAGTTCTTCGCC
CACCCCAACTTGTTTATTGCAGCTTATAATGGTTACAAATAAAGCAATAGCATCACAAATTTCACAAATA
AAGCATTTTTTTCACTGCATTCTAGTTGTGGTTTGTCCAAACTCATCAATGTATCTTATCATGTCTGTAT
ACCGTCGACCTCTAGCTAGAGCTTGGCGTAATCATGGTCATAGCTGTTTCCTGTGTGAAATTGTTATCCG
CTCACAATTCCACACAACATACGAGCCGGAAGCATAAAGTGTAAAGCCTGGGGTGCCTAATGAGTGAGCT
AACTCACATTAATTGCGTTGCGCTCACTGCCCGCTTTCCAGTCGGGAAACCTGTCGTGCCAGCTGCATTA
ATGAATCGGCCAACGCGCGGGGAGAGGCGGTTTGCGTATTGGGCGCTCTTCCGCTTCCTCGCTCACTGAC
TCGCTGCGCTCGGTCGTTCGGCTGCGGCGAGCGGTATCAGCTCACTCAAAGGCGGTAATACGGTTATCCA
CAGAATCAGGGGATAACGCAGGAAAGAACATGTGAGCAAAAGGCCAGCAAAAGGCCAGGAACCGTAAAAA
GGCCGCGTTGCTGGCGTTTTTCCATAGGCTCCGCCCCCCTGACGAGCATCACAAAAATCGACGCTCAAGT
CAGAGGTGGCGAAACCCGACAGGACTATAAAGATACCAGGCGTTTCCCCCTGGAAGCTCCCTCGTGCGCT
CTCCTGTTCCGACCCTGCCGCTTACCGGATACCTGTCCGCCTTTCTCCCTTCGGGAAGCGTGGCGCTTTC
TCATAGCTCACGCTGTAGGTATCTCAGTTCGGTGTAGGTCGTTCGCTCCAAGCTGGGCTGTGTGCACGAA
CCCCCCGTTCAGCCCGACCGCTGCGCCTTATCCGGTAACTATCGTCTTGAGTCCAACCCGGTAAGACACG
ACTTATCGCCACTGGCAGCAGCCACTGGTAACAGGATTAGCAGAGCGAGGTATGTAGGCGGTGCTACAGA
GTTCTTGAAGTGGTGGCCTAACTACGGCTACACTAGAAGAACAGTATTTGGTATCTGCGCTCTGCTGAAG
CCAGTTACCTTCGGAAAAAGAGTTGGTAGCTCTTGATCCGGCAAACAAACCACCGCTGGTAGCGGTGGTT
TTTTTGTTTGCAAGCAGCAGATTACGCGCAGAAAAAAAGGATCTCAAGAAGATCCTTTGATCTTTTCTAC
GGGGTCTGACGCTCAGTGGAACGAAAACTCACGTTAAGGGATTTTGGTCATGAGATTATCAAAAAGGATC
TTCACCTAGATCCTTTTAAATTAAAAATGAAGTTTTAAATCAATCTAAAGTATATATGAGTAAACTTGGT
CTGACAGTTACCAATGCTTAATCAGTGAGGCACCTATCTCAGCGATCTGTCTATTTCGTTCATCCATAGT
TGCCTGACTCCCCGTCGTGTAGATAACTACGATACGGGAGGGCTTACCATCTGGCCCCAGTGCTGCAATG
ATACCGCGAGACCCACGCTCACCGGCTCCAGATTTATCAGCAATAAACCAGCCAGCCGGAAGGGCCGAGC
GCAGAAGTGGTCCTGCAACTTTATCCGCCTCCATCCAGTCTATTAATTGTTGCCGGGAAGCTAGAGTAAG
TAGTTCGCCAGTTAATAGTTTGCGCAACGTTGTTGCCATTGCTACAGGCATCGTGGTGTCACGCTCGTCG
TTTGGTATGGCTTCATTCAGCTCCGGTTCCCAACGATCAAGGCGAGTTACATGATCCCCCATGTTGTGCA
AAAAAGCGGTTAGCTCCTTCGGTCCTCCGATCGTTGTCAGAAGTAAGTTGGCCGCAGTGTTATCACTCAT
GGTTATGGCAGCACTGCATAATTCTCTTACTGTCATGCCATCCGTAAGATGCTTTTCTGTGACTGGTGAG
TACTCAACCAAGTCATTCTGAGAATAGTGTATGCGGCGACCGAGTTGCTCTTGCCCGGCGTCAATACGGG
ATAATACCGCGCCACATAGCAGAACTTTAAAAGTGCTCATCATTGGAAAACGTTCTTCGGGGCGAAAACT
CTCAAGGATCTTACCGCTGTTGAGATCCAGTTCGATGTAACCCACTCGTGCACCCAACTGATCTTCAGCA
TCTTTTACTTTCACCAGCGTTTCTGGGTGAGCAAAAACAGGAAGGCAAAATGCCGCAAAAAAGGGAATAA
GGGCGACACGGAAATGTTGAATACTCATACTCTTCCTTTTTCAATATTATTGAAGCATTTATCAGGGTTA
TTGTCTCATGAGCGGATACATATTTGAATGTATTTAGAAAAATAAACAAATAGGGGTTCCGCGCACATTT
CCCCGAAAAGTGCCACCTGACGTCGACGGATCGGGAGATCTCCCGATCCCCTATGGTGCACTCTCAGTAC
AATCTGCTCTGATGCCGCATAGTTAAGCCAGTATCTGCTCCCTGCTTGTGTG
Features (pLannotate 1.2.2; 22 found; start..end, strand, type, name):
    137..516     +  enhancer       CMV enhancer: human cytomegalovirus immediate early enhancer
    517..720     +  promoter       CMV promoter: human cytomegalovirus (CMV) immediate early promoter
    716..749     +  LTR            5' LTR (truncated) (fragment): truncated 5' long terminal repeat (LTR) from HIV-1
    765..783     +  promoter       T7 promoter: promoter for bacteriophage T7 RNA polymerase
    809..1507    +  CDS            TagBFP: TagBFP is a basic (constitutively fluorescent) blue fluorescent protein published in 2008, derived from Entacmaea quadricolor. It is reported to be a very rapidly-maturing monomer with very low acid sensitivity.
   1571..2920    +  CDS            TBA1B_BOVIN: Experimental evidence at protein level: Swiss-Prot protein existence level 1. Tubulin is the major constituent of microtubules. It binds two moles of GTP, one at an exchangeable site on the beta chain and one at a non-exchangeable site on the alpha chain. From Bos taurus (Bovine).
   2951..2969    -  promoter       SP6 promoter: promoter for bacteriophage SP6 RNA polymerase
   2995..3219    +  polyA_signal   bGH poly(A) signal: bovine growth hormone polyadenylation signal
   3223..3244    +  promoter       SV40 promoter (fragment): SV40 enhancer and early promoter
   3265..3693    +  rep_origin     f1 ori (sequence partly withheld): f1 bacteriophage origin of replication; arrow indicates direction of (+) strand synthesis
   3707..4036    +  promoter       SV40 promoter: SV40 enhancer and early promoter
   4103..4894    +  CDS            neo: KKA2_KLEPN - Also known as kan, nptII. Experimental evidence at protein level: Swiss-Prot protein existence level 1. Resistance to kanamycin, neomycin, paromomycin, ribostamycin, butirosin and gentamicin B. From Klebsiella pneumoniae.
   4918..5076    +  CDS            ble (fragment): BLE_KLEPN - Experimental evidence at protein level: Swiss-Prot protein existence level 1. Binding protein with a strong affinity to the bleomycin family of antibiotics. Binds to CL990; an antimitotic-antibiotic compound. From Klebsiella pneumoniae.
   5071..5192    +  polyA_signal   SV40 poly(A) signal: SV40 polyadenylation signal
   5265..5281    -  protein_bind   lac operator: The lac repressor binds to the lac operator to inhibit transcription in E. coli. This inhibition can be relieved by adding lactose or isopropyl-β-D-thiogalactopyranoside (IPTG). lac repressor encoded by lacI
   5289..5319    -  promoter       lac promoter: promoter for the E. coli lac operon
   5334..5355    -  protein_bind   CAP binding site: CAP binding activates transcription in the presence of cAMP. E. coli catabolite activator protein
   5368..5460    -  CDS            lacI (fragment): lac repressor; lacI; The lac repressor binds to the lac operator to inhibit transcription in E. coli. This inhibition can be relieved by adding lactose or isopropyl-β-D-thiogalactopyranoside (IPTG).
   5643..6231    -  rep_origin     ori: high-copy-number ColE1/pMB1/pBR322/pUC origin of replication
   6402..7262    -  CDS            AmpR: β-lactamase; bla; confers resistance to ampicillin, carbenicillin, and related antibiotics
   7263..7367    -  promoter       AmpR promoter: bla
   7426..7478    -  misc_feature   bom (fragment): basis of mobility region from pBR322
