[The description below was written by a language model from this plasmid's Addgene catalogue record and pLannotate feature annotations shown in this document.]
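Description:
pTubulin-mTagBFP2 is a 7.5 kb mammalian expression plasmid built on a pcDNA backbone for labeling microtubules with the blue fluorescent protein mTagBFP2. It is maintained in E. coli through a high-copy ColE1/pUC-type origin and selected with ampicillin via the β-lactamase gene. The backbone also carries an f1 origin, which allows single-stranded DNA production. A neomycin phosphotransferase cassette, driven by the SV40 early promoter and closed by an SV40 polyadenylation signal, could support G418 selection of stably transfected mammalian cells.

The payload is a roughly 2.1 kb fusion cloned between KpnI and XhoI sites. It is transcribed from the human cytomegalovirus immediate early enhancer and promoter and terminated by the bovine growth hormone polyadenylation signal. The feature table places the blue fluorescent protein coding sequence upstream, followed by a short gap that presumably encodes a linker, and then the alpha-tubulin 1B (TUBA1B) open reading frame. The fluorophore therefore sits at the N terminus of tubulin, consistent with the catalogue entry. The annotation tool labels these parts as TagBFP and bovine TBA1B by closest match. The record, however, identifies the tag as mTagBFP2, cites a TUBA1B GenBank reference for the tubulin sequence, and lists the insert species as synthetic. T7 and SP6 phage promoters flank the insert, as is usual for pcDNA vectors. A few small annotated fragments (HIV-1 LTR, ble, lacI) appear to be backbone remnants or partial matches rather than functional parts.

The fusion protein should incorporate into microtubules after transfection, which allows blue-channel imaging of the tubulin cytoskeleton. The plasmid comes from work on optimizing blue fluorescent proteins.
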