Addgene plasmid #184931: pTubulin-mTagBFP2
Purpose: Tubulin labeling with blue fluorescent protein mTagBFP2
Depositing lab: Kiryl Piatkevich. Publication: Dual-expression system for blue fluorescent protein optimization. Papadaki S, Wang X, Wang Y, Zhang H, Jia S, Liu S, Yang M, Zhang D, Jia JM, Koster RW, Namikawa K, Piatkevich KD. Sci Rep. 2022 Jun 17;12(1):10190. doi: 10.1038/s41598-022-13214-0. PubMed 35715437.
Backbone
  Vector backbone: pcDNA
  Backbone size w/o insert (bp): 5381
  Total vector size (bp): 7496
  Vector type: Mammalian Expression
Growth in bacteria
  Bacterial resistance: Ampicillin, 100 μg/mL
  Growth temperature: 37°C
  Growth strain: DH5alpha
  Copy number: High Copy
Gene/Insert
  Gene/Insert name: TUBA1B-mTagBFP2
  Species: Synthetic
  Insert size (bp): 2115
  GenBank ID: NM_006082.3
  Promoter: CMV
  Tag / fusion protein: mTagBFP2 (N terminal on backbone)
  Cloning method: Restriction Enzyme; 5′ cloning site KpnI (not destroyed); 3′ cloning site XhoI (not destroyed)
  Sequencing primers: 5′ CMV-F; 3′ bGHp(A)
Terms and licenses: Academic/Nonprofit Terms; Industry Terms: Not Available to Industry
How to cite: pTubulin-mTagBFP2 was a gift from Kiryl Piatkevich (Addgene plasmid # 184931 ; http://n2t.net/addgene:184931 ; RRID:Addgene_184931)
